>Addgene plasmid #42791 | TAL3328 | depositor partial sequence | sequence record 57911 | TAL3328 sequence 2430 bps
TCTAGAGCTAGCACCATGGACTACAAAGACCATGACGGTGATTATAAAGATCATGACATCGATTACAAGG
ATGACGATGACAAGATGGCCCCCAAGAAGAAGAGGAAGGTGGGCATTCACCGCGGGGTACCTATGGTGGA
CTTGAGGACACTCGGTTATTCGCAACAGCAACAGGAGAAAATCAAGCCTAAGGTCAGGAGCACCGTCGCG
CAACACCACGAGGCGCTTGTGGGGCATGGCTTCACTCATGCGCATATTGTCGCGCTTTCACAGCACCCTG
CGGCGCTTGGGACGGTGGCTGTCAAATACCAAGATATGATTGCGGCCCTGCCCGAAGCCACGCACGAGGC
AATTGTAGGGGTCGGTAAACAGTGGTCGGGAGCGCGAGCACTTGAGGCGCTGCTGACTGTGGCGGGTGAG
CTTAGGGGGCCTCCGCTCCAGCTCGACACCGGGCAGCTGCTGAAGATCGCGAAGAGAGGGGGAGTAACAG
CGGTAGAGGCAGTGCACGCCTGGCGCAATGCGCTCACCGGGGCCCCCTTGAACCTGACCCCAGACCAGGT
AGTCGCAATCGCGAACAATAATGGGGGAAAGCAAGCCCTGGAAACCGTGCAAAGGTTGTTGCCGGTCCTT
TGTCAAGACCACGGCCTTACACCGGAGCAAGTCGTGGCCATTGCAAGCAATGGGGGTGGCAAACAGGCTC
TTGAGACGGTTCAGAGACTTCTCCCAGTTCTCTGTCAAGCCCACGGGCTGACTCCCGATCAAGTTGTAGC
GATTGCGTCCAACGGTGGAGGGAAACAAGCATTGGAGACTGTCCAACGGCTCCTTCCCGTGTTGTGTCAA
GCCCACGGTTTGACGCCTGCACAAGTGGTCGCCATCGCCAGCCATGATGGCGGTAAGCAGGCGCTGGAAA
CAGTACAGCGCCTGCTGCCTGTACTGTGCCAGGATCATGGACTGACCCCAGACCAGGTAGTCGCAATCGC
GTCACATGACGGGGGAAAGCAAGCCCTGGAAACCGTGCAAAGGTTGTTGCCGGTCCTTTGTCAAGACCAC
GGCCTTACACCGGAGCAAGTCGTGGCCATTGCAAGCAACATCGGTGGCAAACAGGCTCTTGAGACGGTTC
AGAGACTTCTCCCAGTTCTCTGTCAAGCCCACGGGCTGACTCCCGATCAAGTTGTAGCGATTGCGAATAA
CAATGGAGGGAAACAAGCATTGGAGACTGTCCAACGGCTCCTTCCCGTGTTGTGTCAAGCCCACGGTTTG
ACGCCTGCACAAGTGGTCGCCATCGCCTCGAATGGCGGCGGTAAGCAGGCGCTGGAAACAGTACAGCGCC
TGCTGCCTGTACTGTGCCAGGATCATGGACTGACCCCAGACCAGGTAGTCGCAATCGCGTCAAACGGAGG
GGGAAAGCAAGCCCTGGAAACCGTGCAAAGGTTGTTGCCGGTCCTTTGTCAAGACCACGGCCTTACACCG
GAGCAAGTCGTGGCCATTGCATCCCACGACGGTGGCAAACAGGCTCTTGAGACGGTTCAGAGACTTCTCC
CAGTTCTCTGTCAAGCCCACGGGCTGACTCCCGATCAAGTTGTAGCGATTGCGTCGCATGACGGAGGGAA
ACAAGCATTGGAGACTGTCCAACGGCTCCTTCCCGTGTTGTGTCAAGCCCACGGTTTGACGCCTGCACAA
GTGGTCGCCATCGCCTCCAATATTGGCGGTAAGCAGGCGCTGGAAACAGTACAGCGCCTGCTGCCTGTAC
TGTGCCAGGATCATGGACTGACCCCAGACCAGGTAGTCGCAATCGCGAACAATAATGGGGGAAAGCAAGC
CCTGGAAACCGTGCAAAGGTTGTTGCCGGTCCTTTGTCAAGACCACGGCCTTACACCGGAGCAAGTCGTG
GCCATTGCATCCCACGACGGTGGCAAACAGGCTCTTGAGACGGTTCAGAGACTTCTCCCAGTTCTCTGTC
AAGCCCACGGGCTGACTCCCGATCAAGTTGTAGCGATTGCGAATAACAATGGAGGGAAACAAGCATTGGA
GACTGTCCAACGGCTCCTTCCCGTGTTGTGTCAAGCCCACGGTTTGACGCCTGCACAAGTGGTCGCCATC
GCCAGCCATGATGGCGGTAAGCAGGCGCTGGAAACAGTACAGCGCCTGCTGCCTGTACTGTGCCAGGATC
ATGGACTGACACCCGAACAGGTGGTCGCCATTGCTTCTAACATCGGAGGACGGCCAGCCTTGGAGTCCAT
CGTAGCCCAATTGTCCAGGCCCGATCCCGCGTTGGCTGCGTTAACGAATGACCATCTGGTGGCGTTGGCA
TGTCTTGGTGGACGACCCGCGCTCGATGCAGTCAAAAAGGGTCTGCCTCATGCTCCCGCATTGATCAAAA
GAACCAACCGGCGGATTCCCGAGAGAACTTCCCATCGAGTCGCGGGATCC
