>Addgene plasmid #42791 | TAL3328 | addgene partial sequence | sequence record 60782 | JDS-TALEN-F 5'-TAGGGGTCGGTAAACAGTGG-3'
GTGGCGGGTGAGCTTAGGGGGCCTCCGCTCCAGCTCGACACCGGGCAGCTGCTGAAGATCGCGAAGAGAG
GGGGAGTAACAGCGGTAGAGGCAGTGCACGCCTGGCGCAATGCGCTCACCGGGGCCCCCTTGAACCTGAC
CCCAGACCAGGTAGTCGCAATCGCGAACAATAATGGGGGAAAGCAAGCCCTGGAAACCGTGCAAAGGTTG
TTGCCGGTCCTTTGTCAAGACCACGGCCTTACACCGGAGCAAGTCGTGGCCATTGCAAGCAATGGGGGTG
GCAAACAGGCTCTTGAGACGGTTCAGAGACTTCTCCCAGTTCTCTGTCAAGCCCACGGGCTGACTCCCGA
TCAAGTTGTAGCGATTGCGTCCAACGGTGGAGGGAAACAAGCATTGGAGACTGTCCAACGGCTCCTTCCC
GTGTTGTGTCAAGCCCACGGTTTGACGCCTGCACAAGTGGTCGCCATCGCCAGCCATGATGGCGGTAAGC
AGGCGCTGGAAACAGTACAGCGCCTGCTGCCTGTACTGTGCCAGGATCATGGACTGACCCCAGACCAGGT
AGTCGCAATCGCGTCACATGACGGGGGAAAGCAAGCCCTGGAAACCGTGCAAAGGTTGTTGCCGGTCCTT
TGTCAAGACCACGGCCTTACACCGGAGCAAGTCGTGGCCATTGCAAGCAACATCGGTGGCAAACAGGCTC
TTGAGACGGTTCAGAGACTTCTCCCAGTTCTCTGTCAAGCCCACGGGCTGACTCCCGATCAAGTTGTAGC
GATTGCGAATAACAATGGAGGGAAACAAGCATTGGAGACTGTCCAACGGCTCCTTCCCGTGTTGTGTCAA
GCCCACGGTTT
