[The description below was written by a language model from this plasmid's Addgene catalogue record.]
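Description:
TAL3328 is a TALEN expression plasmid encoding the left-hand monomer of a nuclease pair directed against the zebrafish (D. rerio) ovol1 gene. It is built on the JDS70 backbone, a roughly 6.4 kb TALEN framework vector classed as mammalian expression with a T7 promoter. It is maintained in E. coli as a high-copy plasmid under ampicillin selection. The record does not name the replication origin, and no feature table is provided, so details beyond the catalogue fields cannot be confirmed.

The insert, about 1.6 kb, is an engineered array of TAL effector repeats assembled to recognise a specific DNA site in ovol1. It was placed into the backbone by restriction cloning, and the cloning sites at both junctions were destroyed in the process. The backbone supplies an N-terminal 3X FLAG epitope tag, which allows detection of the protein, and a C-terminal wild-type FokI cleavage domain. Because FokI cuts only as a dimer, this left monomer is meant to be used with a matching right-hand TALEN that binds the opposite strand nearby. The two nuclease domains then meet over the spacer and make a double-strand break, whose error-prone repair can produce disruptive indels.

Expression is driven by the CMV promoter in transfected cells. The T7 designation indicates that the coding sequence can also be transcribed in vitro to make mRNA, which fits the associated work on targeted gene disruption in somatic zebrafish cells. The insert name suggests it belongs to a set of TALENs made for the zebrafish community. The depositor recommends verifying the plasmid by diagnostic restriction digest before use.
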