Addgene plasmid #42791: TAL3328
Depositing lab: Keith Joung. Depositing organization: Massachusetts General Hospital. Publication: Targeted gene disruption in somatic zebrafish cells using engineered TALENs. Sander JD, Cade L, Khayter C, Reyon D, Peterson RT, Joung JK, Yeh JR. Nat Biotechnol. 2011 Aug 5;29(8):697-8. doi: 10.1038/nbt.1934. PubMed 21822241.
Backbone
  Vector backbone: JDS70
  Backbone manufacturer: Addgene plasmid #32285
  Backbone size w/o insert (bp): 6447
  Vector type: Mammalian Expression ; T7
Growth in bacteria
  Bacterial resistance: Ampicillin, 100 μg/mL
  Growth temperature: 37°C
  Growth strain: XL1 Blue
  Copy number: High Copy
Gene/Insert
  Gene/Insert name: ZebrafishCommunity-ovol1-left (alt name: ovol1)
  Species: D. rerio (zebrafish)
  Insert size (bp): 1640
  Promoter: CMV
  Tag / fusion protein: 3X Flag (N terminal on backbone); WT FOKI (C terminal on backbone)
  Cloning method: Restriction Enzyme; 5′ cloning site N/A (destroyed during cloning); 3′ cloning site N/A (destroyed during cloning)
  Sequencing primers: 5′ CMV-F; 3′ BGH-rev
Terms and licenses: Academic/Nonprofit Terms; Industry Terms: Not Available to Industry
Depositor comments: Target binding site: TGTTCCAGTTCCAGCGCA It is strongly recommended that users perform a diagnostic digest to verify this plasmid prior to use. For example, a double digest of the plasmid with BamHI and KpnI should result in two bands at 2.3kb and 5.8kb.
How to cite: TAL3328 was a gift from Keith Joung (Addgene plasmid # 42791 ; http://n2t.net/addgene:42791 ; RRID:Addgene_42791)
